Addgene plasmid #192859: pMUT2-pLac-mCherry
Purpose: pMUT2 based vector for sensing lactic acid in E. coli Nissle 1917
Depositing lab: Morten Sommer. Depositing organization: Danmarks Tekniske Universitet. Publication: Characterization of Eight Bacterial Biosensors for Microbial Diagnostic and Therapeutic Applications. Vaaben TH, Vazquez-Uribe R, Sommer MOA. ACS Synth Biol. 2022 Dec 16;11(12):4184-4192. doi: 10.1021/acssynbio.2c00491. Epub 2022 Nov 30. PubMed 36449712.
Backbone
  Vector backbone: pMUT2
  Backbone size w/o insert (bp): 4866
  Total vector size (bp): 6724
  Vector type: Bacterial Expression
Growth in bacteria
  Bacterial resistance: Kanamycin, 50 μg/mL
  Growth temperature: 37°C
  Growth strain: DH5alpha
  Copy number: Low Copy
Gene/Insert
  Gene/Insert name: lldR operon
  Species: Escherichia coli
  Insert size (bp): 1858
Terms and licenses: Academic/Nonprofit Terms; Industry Terms: Not Available to Industry
How to cite: pMUT2-pLac-mCherry was a gift from Morten Sommer (Addgene plasmid # 192859 ; http://n2t.net/addgene:192859 ; RRID:Addgene_192859)
