[The description below was written by a language model from this plasmid's Addgene catalogue record and pLannotate feature annotations shown in this document.]
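Description:
pMUT2-pLac-mCherry is a bacterial expression plasmid built on pMUT2, one of the native cryptic plasmids of the probiotic strain E. coli Nissle 1917, and designed as a whole-cell biosensor for lactic acid in that host. It is a low-copy construct of about 6.7 kb selected with kanamycin through an aminoglycoside phosphotransferase (NeoR/KanR) gene driven by the bla (AmpR) promoter. The annotated replication and maintenance functions are a ColE1-family replicon (a fragment matched to the RSF origin, the antisense regulator RNAI, and the rop gene that lowers the rate of replication initiation), a fragment of a cer-like multimer resolution site, and hok/sok-type post-segregational killing elements (annotated as flmC and sok). These features would be expected to help the plasmid persist stably, including without antibiotic pressure. Remnants of a cloning vector also appear next to the marker: fragments of an M13 origin and lacZα, plus a T7 promoter.

The payload, catalogued as the E. coli lldR operon (about 1.9 kb), consists of two divergently oriented units. On the reverse strand, the lactate-responsive transcriptional regulator LldR is expressed from a tac promoter with a lac operator and ends at the rrnB T1 terminator. On the forward strand, mCherry sits downstream of a region in which only a fragment resembling the J23119 promoter is annotated. The LldR operator sites that would make this "pLac" promoter lactate-responsive are not identified in the feature table, so its exact architecture is not stated. The intended logic is that lactate alters LldR regulation of this promoter, giving red fluorescence as a readout of lactate concentration. The plasmid was deposited with a study characterising bacterial biosensors for microbial diagnostic and therapeutic applications.
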