Features (pLannotate 1.2.2; 17 found; start..end, strand, type, name):
    425..607     -  CDS            rop: ROP_ECOLX - Experimental evidence at protein level: Swiss-Prot protein existence level 1. Regulates plasmid DNA replication by modulating the initiation of transcription of the primer RNA precursor. Processing of the precursor of the primer, RNAII, is inhibited by hydrogen bonding of RNAII to its complementary sequence in RNAI. ROP increases the affinity of RNAI for RNAII and thus decreases the rate of replication initiation events. From Escherichia coli.
    960..1754    -  CDS            NeoR/KanR: aminoglycoside phosphotransferase confers resistance to neomycin, kanamycin, and G418 (Geneticin®)
   1755..1859    -  promoter       AmpR promoter: bla
   1885..2016    -  rep_origin     M13 ori (fragment): M13 bacteriophage origin of replication; arrow indicates direction of (+) strand synthesis
   2037..2193    -  CDS            lacZα (fragment): LacZα fragment of β-galactosidase; lacZ fragment
   2202..2220    +  promoter       T7 promoter: promoter for bacteriophage T7 RNA polymerase
   2272..2343    -  terminator     rrnB T1 terminator: transcription terminator T1 from the E. coli rrnB gene
   2355..3128    -  CDS            lldR: LLDR_ECOLI - Also known as lctR. Experimental evidence at transcript level: Swiss-Prot protein existence level 2. May be a regulatory protein for the LCT genes. From Escherichia coli (strain K12).
   3155..3171    -  protein_bind   lac operator: The lac repressor binds to the lac operator to inhibit transcription in E. coli. This inhibition can be relieved by adding lactose or isopropyl-β-D-thiogalactopyranoside (IPTG). lac repressor encoded by lacI
   3179..3207    -  promoter       tac promoter: strong E. coli promoter; hybrid between the trp and lac UV5 promoters
   3305..3327    +  promoter       J23119(SpeI) promoter (fragment): bacterial promoter (Registry of Standard Biological Parts BBa J23119) modified to end with an SpeI site
   3418..4125    +  CDS            mCherry: mCherry is a basic (constitutively fluorescent) red fluorescent protein published in 2004, derived from Discosoma sp.. It is reported to be a very rapidly-maturing monomer with low acid sensitivity.
   4237..4446    -  CDS            flmC: FLMC1_ECOLI - Also known as ORF70 From Escherichia coli (strain K12).
   4432..4653    +  CDS            sok: SOK_ECOLX - Protein predicted: Swiss-Prot protein existence level 4. From Escherichia coli.
   4944..4984    +  misc_feature   cer region (fragment): ColE1-derived recombination site that helps to maintain plasmids as monomers
   6367..6468    -  ncRNA          RNAI: Accession: RF00106 - RNAI
   6539..348     +  rep_origin     RSF ori (fragment) (across the origin): Plasmids containing the RSF 1030 origin of replication can be propagated in E. coli cells that contain additional plasmids with compatible origins.
>Addgene plasmid #192859 | pMUT2-pLac-mCherry | addgene full sequence | sequence record 388682 | Addgene NGS Result
TCCCGAAGGGAGAAAGGCGGACAGGTATCCGGTAAGCGGCAGGGTCGGAACAGGAGAGCGCACGAGGGAG
CTTCCAGGGGGAAACGCCTGGTATCTTTATAGTCCTGTCGGGTTTCGCCACCTCTGACTTGAGCGTCGAT
TTTTGTGATGCTCGTCAGGGGGGCGGAGCCTATGGAAAAACGCCTCCCGCGCGCCCTTCTTCTGGGTCTT
TGTCTTTTGCTCACATGTTCTTTCCGGTTTTATCCCCCGATTCTGTGGATAACCGTATTACCGCCTTTGA
GTGAGCTGACACCGCTCGCCGCAGTCGAACGACCGAGCGTAGCGAGTCAGTGAGCGAGGAAGCGGAAGAG
CGCCTTATGTGACATTTTCTCCTTACGCTCCTCTATGCCGTTCTGCATCCTGTCCGGATGCGTTATATCC
CGGTAAGATTTTCCGCTTCAAAGCGTGTCTGTATGCTGTTCTGGAGTTCTTCTGCGAGTTCGTGCAGTTT
CTCACACATGGCGGCCTGTTCGTCGGCATTGAGTGCGTCCAGTTTTTCGAGCAGCGTCAGGCTCTGACTT
TTTATGAATCCCGCCATGTTGAGTACGGCTTGCTGCTGCTTATTCATCTTTTCGTTTTCTCCGTTCTGTC
TGTCATCTGCGTTGTGTGATTATATCGCGTACCACTTTTCGACTGTTTTGCTGCCGCTATTCTGCCGCTT
GGCTTTTTGACGGGCATTTCTGTCAGACAACACTGTCACTGCCAAAAAACTGCCGTGCCTTTGTCGGTAA
TTCGAGCTTGCTGACAGGACAGGATGTGCAATTGTTATACCGCGCATACATGCACGCTATTACAATTGCC
CGTTAAGGGATTTTGGTCATGAGATTATCAAAAAGGATCTTCACCTAGATCCTTTTAAATTAAAAATGAA
GTTTTAAATCAATCTAAAGTATATATGAGTAAACTTGGTCTGACAGTTATTAGAAAAATTCATCCAGCAG
ACGATAAAACGCAATACGCTGGCTATCCGGTGCCGCAATGCCATACAGCACCAGAAAACGATCCGCCCAT
TCGCCGCCCAGTTCTTCCGCAATATCACGGGTGGCCAGCGCAATATCCTGATAACGATCCGCCACGCCCA
GACGGCCGCAATCAATAAAGCCGCTAAAACGGCCATTTTCCACCATAATGTTCGGCAGGCACGCATCACC
ATGGGTCACCACCAGATCTTCGCCATCCGGCATGCTCGCTTTCAGACGCGCAAACAGCTCTGCCGGTGCC
AGGCCCTGATGTTCTTCATCCAGATCATCCTGATCCACCAGGCCCGCTTCCATACGGGTACGCGCACGTT
CAATACGATGTTTCGCCTGATGATCAAACGGACAGGTCGCCGGGTCCAGGGTATGCAGACGACGCATGGC
ATCCGCCATAATGCTCACTTTTTCTGCCGGCGCCAGATGGCTAGACAGCAGATCCTGACCCGGCACTTCG
CCCAGCAGCAGCCAATCACGGCCCGCTTCGGTCACCACATCCAGCACCGCCGCACACGGAACACCGGTGG
TGGCCAGCCAGCTCAGACGCGCCGCTTCATCCTGCAGCTCGTTCAGCGCACCGCTCAGATCGGTTTTCAC
AAACAGCACCGGACGACCCTGCGCGCTCAGACGAAACACCGCCGCATCAGAGCAGCCAATGGTCTGCTGC
GCCCAATCATAGCCAAACAGACGTTCCACCCACGCTGCCGGGCTACCCGCATGCAGGCCATCCTGTTCAA
TCATACTCTTCCTTTTTCAATATTATTGAAGCATTTATCAGGGTTATTGTCTCATGAGCGGATACATATT
TGAATGTATTTAGAAAAATAAACAAATAGGGGTTCCGCGCACATTTCCCCGAAAAGTGCCACCTAAATTG
TAAGCGTTAATATTTTGTTAAAATTCGCGTTAAATTTTTGTTAAATCAGCTCATTTTTTAACCAATAGGC
CGAAATCGGCAAAATCCCTTATAAATCAAAAGAATAGACCGAGATAGGGTTGAGTGGCCGCTACAGGGCG
CTCCCATTCGCCATTCAGGCTGCGCAACTGTTGGGAAGGGCGTTTCGGTGCGGGCCTCTTCGCTATTACG
CCAGCTGGCGAAAGGGGGATGTGCTGCAAGGCGATTAAGTTGGGTAACGCCAGGGTTTTCCCAGTCACGA
CGTTGTAAAACGACGGCCAGTGAGCGCGACGTAATACGACTCACTATAGGGCGAATTGAAGGAAGGCCGT
CAAGGCCACGTGTCTTGTCCGCGGTACCTACGAGAGCGTTCACCGACAAACAACAGATAAAACGAAAGGC
CCAGTCTTTCGACTGAGCCTTTCGTTTTATTTGATGCCTGGTCATGCGTTTTTCTCCCTCGAATGCTCAT
TATGGTCACCAGGCAGGCGGGTAATACGTGCATGGCGAGCCTGATCTTCATCGAATCGTTTCATGGTGGT
GTGAACAAAGCTAAGGTGCGCCATCATTGCTTTACGCGCCCCGTCAGCATCACCGGCAAAAATGGCGTCA
ATGACCGCCTGATGTTGTTCGGTCAGCTGTGAAAAAACCGGGGGTACCAGGTACATCCGCTGGCGGCTAT
GCTTCACAGAGGATTGCAGGACATCGAAGAAACCGCGCATGGTTTGCAGCAACACAATGTTATGTGAAGC
TTCGGCAATCGCCAGATGAAAACGAACGTCCGCTTGTGAGGCGAGATCCGGGTCTTCACTTAGCGTTGCT
TCAAAGCAAAGCTGAATCTTTTCTTTTTCTCCAGGTGTGGCGCGCATTGCTGCATGCCATGCGGTGCTGG
CTTCAATGGCGTATCGGGCTTCCAGAATATCGAAACTGTAATCCGGATCATCGGCCATCAGCGGTTTCAG
CGGCTGGACGATGTTTTGCTCCGACCATGTGTCATGACGCCAGCGAATAAACGTCCCGCCGCCACGTCGA
CTGAGCAGCACACCTTCGCTTACCAGTTTCGCCAGCGCCTCGCGCAGTGAATTTCTCGACACGCCGAGTT
GCATCGCCAGTTGACGTTCAGCGGGCAACTTCATGCCCGCTTCCAGGTTTTTTTCATCAATCAGCGCCCG
CACACGATCGGCAACCTCGTCTGACAGGCGTCTGGGTAAAACAATCATCTAGTATTTCTCTCTTTTGTGT
GAAATTGTTATCCGCTCACAATTCCACACATTATACGAGCCGATGATTAATTGTCAAGCGCCCCAGCTGG
CAATTCCGACGTCAATTGGCCCTACCAATTCTTCGCTTATCTGACCTCTGGTTCACAATTTCCCAATTAA
AACTCACATCAATGTTGACAGCTAGCTCAGTCCTAGGGATTGTGCTAGCTCATTATCCCTACACAACACA
ATTGGCAGTGCCACTTGAATTCATTAAAGAGGAGAAAGGTACCTCAGGAGAATTACAATGGTTTCCAAGG
GCGAGGAGGATAACATGGCTATCATTAAAGAGTTCATGCGCTTCAAAGTTCACATGGAGGGTTCTGTTAA
CGGTCACGAGTTCGAGATCGAAGGCGAAGGCGAGGGCCGTCCGTATGAAGGCACCCAGACCGCCAAACTG
AAAGTGACTAAAGGCGGCCCGCTGCCTTTTGCGTGGGACATCCTGAGCCCGCAATTTATGTACGGTTCTA
AAGCGTATGTTAAACACCCAGCGGATATCCCGGACTATCTGAAGCTGTCTTTTCCGGAAGGTTTCAAGTG
GGAACGCGTAATGAATTTTGAAGATGGTGGTGTCGTGACCGTCACTCAGGACTCCTCCCTGCAGGATGGC
GAGTTCATCTATAAAGTTAAACTGCGTGGTACTAATTTTCCATCTGATGGCCCGGTGATGCAGAAAAAGA
CGATGGGTTGGGAGGCGTCTAGCGAACGCATGTATCCGGAAGATGGTGCGCTGAAAGGCGAAATTAAACA
GCGCCTGAAACTGAAAGATGGCGGCCATTATGACGCTGAAGTGAAAACCACGTACAAAGCCAAGAAACCT
GTGCAGCTGCCTGGCGCGTACAATGTGAATATTAAACTGGACATCACCTCTCATAATGAAGATTATACGA
TCGTAGAGCAATATGAGCGCGCGGAGGGTCGTCATTCTACCGGTGGCATGGATGAGCTGTACAAATAAAA
AGGGGCTACCGGCGAACCAGCAGCCCCTTTATAAAGGCGCTTCAGTAGTCAGACCAGCATCAGTCCTGAA
AAGGCGGGCCTGCGCCCGCCTCCAGGTTGCTACTTACCGGATTCGTAAGCCATGAAAGCCGCCACCTCCC
TGTGTCCGTCTCTGTAACGAATCTCGCACAGCGATTTTCGTGTCAGATAAGTGAATATCAACAGTGTGAG
ACACACGATCAACACACACCAGACAAGGGAACTTCGTGGTAGTTTCATGGCCTTCTTCTCCTTGCGCAAA
GCGCGGTAAGAGGCTATCCTGATGTGGACTAGACATAGGGATGCCTCGTGGTGGTTAATGAAAATTAACT
TACTACGGGGCTATCTTCTTTCTGCCACACAACACGGCAACAAACCACCTTCACGTCATGAGGCAGAAAG
CCTCAAGCGCCGGGCACATCATAGCCCATATACCTGCACGCTGACCACACTCACTTTCCCTGAAAATAAT
CCGCTCATTCAGACCGTTCACGGGAAATCCGTGTGATTGTTGCCGCATCACGCTGCCTCCCGGAGTTTGT
TCGGCATAAGTCACAAGAGACACTCAATGGCAAAGGAAGACCGTGCCCTGTTATCCAGGCTTATGGCAGA
TTAGCTTCCCGGAGAGAAAACTGTCGAAAACTGACGGTATGAACACCGTAAGCTCCCAAAGTGATCACCA
TTCGCTTTCATGCATAGCTATGCAGCGAGCTGAAAACGATCCTGACGCATCCTTCCTGTTTTTCCGGGGT
AAAACATCTCTTTTTGCGGTGTCTGCGTCAGAATCGCGTTCAGCGCGTTTCAGTGGTGCGTACAATTAAG
GGATTATGGTAAATATATGAGCTATGCGATAACTTTAACTGTGAAGCGATGAACCCATTACAGGCAAAGC
CAATTACTCCTGACAGTGGTTTAGCCAGAAGCAGGGCTACCAAGACCAATGCAATAAGTAATATATCGTT
TTGCTATCGTGCATCGCTCGCGCTCAGTTCCATTGTGCTTTTTTAAGCTGTCGTTTTTCTTACGGTATAT
ACCGGTTTTTTATGGCGTGGTTTCTTAACTTGTTCAGCTACTGATGGACCCATTGTATCTAGGTAGTCAA
CTAGCTTTGTTAGATCATAAATATTGCGACCACCATATCGGCGATCACTCTTCGATGTTGGTTTCTTGTC
CAAGAGATTAGCTTTTTCAAGATCATTGATAGCTCTCTGAACAGTCCGTACAGAAACCCCCATACGTATG
GCTAGACTTTCCATTGACGGATGCGGCCACTCTTGCAAACTCCACCAGTGAACGATCAGGTTAAGTAGTG
TGTTAAAGGCCACTGAAGTTAGCTTTTTCTCGTTTTGTATAAAAAACAATACGGTAGGCACTGCTGTCCA
GCCAAGAGACAAACCGCCAGCTTTCCATTTATTCTTAACGGAGTAAGTCATTGATTTTCCTAAGCCCCAA
AATATTTAAAGTATATATTATATGGTATATTCATATGAATAGGGTGACACTGGCGCCATTATTGTGCAAC
CAAAAAAGACTACTCTGAAAACGAGGAAAAGATTTTTTCCTGCCTGAATTAGATACGGAGTTAGCGATAT
GAAAACCGAACAACGTCATGATCTTGTTAAAGATATTGAGGTTTTTGGCGTATCCTTGTCTCTGTTGATT
TCCAGAGCGAATGAGAAGTCTGTTACAATGCCATCTGGTCTAAGTCGGGAGCAGAGAAGAGCATGGGCAG
CGGAGCAGGCGCGCAAAATCCACAATTGAATATTGTCTCATTCTCTGAGACCTTCAACCTTTATTACACA
TCCAGATATTCTGCAAAAACACTCGATAAAATCGATGATTTCATTGAGCATTTTGAAAAATACAATCTCT
TTGGCGATCCTTTAAAAGGATATCCAGCTTGGACTGGCAAAGTATCGCCATCGTGGAAAGTGCCTGATCA
TTACGAAAACAAAGAAGCTATTGAGAAGTATGCTAGAGCTAACAAATTATGGCATGCTCATTTAGGCGAT
CCGGTTTTTAAAGATACGTTTCATGGGAAATACAAGGTTTCTGACTGGGTTATTCATTTCCAGCGGCTGA
CACCGAACCATATAAAGCTTTTAGAGCTTGGATACCATGACCCAATGAAGCTACCTCAAAACTTTGAATG
ATCGAGCGGCAGGCTAAATGAAATCTTGAGATTCATTCAGTCTCGTCGTAATCTCACTATTGTAAAAACG
AAAAAACCACCCTGGCAGGTGGTTTTTCGAAGGTTAGTTAATCCTGGCAGATTCTCTAACCGTGGTAACA
GTCTTGTGCGAGACATGTCACCAAATACTGTCCTTTCAGTGTAGCCTCAGTTAGGCCGCCACTTCAAGAA
CTCTCGTTACATCTCTCGCACATCCTGCTTACCAGTGGCCGTTGCCAGTGGCGTTAAGTCGTGTCTTACC
GGGTTGGACTCAAGACGATAGTTACCGGATAAGGCGCAGCGGTCGGGCTGAACGGGGGGTTCGTGCACAC
AGCCCAGCTTGGAGCGAACGACCTACACCGAACCGAGATACCAACAGCGTGAGCTATGAGAAAGCGCCAC
GCT
